Addgene plasmid #127770: pTK-EdnrbE2-Citrine
Purpose: Enhancer reporter construct containing the chicken EdnrB enhancer, E2 driving Citrine activity
Depositing lab: Tatjana Sauka-Spengler. Depositing organization: University of Oxford. Publication: Early chromatin shaping predetermines multipotent vagal neural crest into neural, neuronal and mesenchymal lineages. Ling ITC, Sauka-Spengler T. Nat Cell Biol. 2019 Dec;21(12):1504-1517. doi: 10.1038/s41556-019-0428-9. Epub 2019 Dec 2. PubMed 31792380.
Backbone
  Vector backbone: pTK
  Vector type: Enhancer reporter construct
Growth in bacteria
  Bacterial resistance: Ampicillin, 100 μg/mL
  Growth temperature: 37°C
  Growth strain: DH5alpha
  Copy number: High Copy
Gene/Insert
  Gene/Insert name: ednrbE2
  Species: G. gallus (chicken)
  Cloning method: Restriction Enzyme; 5′ cloning site BsmB1 (destroyed during cloning); 3′ cloning site BsmB1 (destroyed during cloning)
  Sequencing primers: 5′ -; 3′ -
Terms and licenses: Academic/Nonprofit Terms; Industry Terms: Not Available to Industry
How to cite: pTK-EdnrbE2-Citrine was a gift from Tatjana Sauka-Spengler (Addgene plasmid # 127770 ; http://n2t.net/addgene:127770 ; RRID:Addgene_127770)
