[The description below was written by a language model from this plasmid's Addgene catalogue record and pLannotate feature annotations shown in this document.]
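Description:
pTK-EdnrbE2-Citrine is an enhancer reporter plasmid built on the pTK backbone, in which a candidate cis-regulatory element from the chicken (G. gallus) Ednrb locus, enhancer E2, is tested for its ability to drive expression of the yellow fluorescent protein Citrine. It is propagated in E. coli as a high-copy plasmid through a ColE1/pUC-type origin and selected with ampicillin via the bla gene and its own promoter. An f1 phage origin is also present, along with short non-functional remnants of lacZα, a tetracycline resistance gene and SV40 large T antigen that are carried over from parental vectors.

The reporter unit consists of the herpes simplex virus thymidine kinase promoter, used here as a minimal promoter with low basal activity, followed by a chimeric β-globin/immunoglobulin intron that promotes efficient processing of the transcript, the Citrine coding sequence, and an SV40 polyadenylation signal. Upstream of the cassette sit a synthetic poly(A) signal and an RNA polymerase II pause site from the human α2 globin gene, which insulate the reporter from read-through transcription arising in the backbone. The enhancer was inserted with BsmBI, with both sites destroyed during cloning. It is not annotated in either feature table, but the unannotated stretch of several hundred bases between the pause site and the TK promoter is where it would be expected to lie. The two sequence records (5,007 and 5,000 nt) show the same parts in the same order and differ mainly in their start coordinate. Fluorescence should therefore report when and where E2 is active. The associated study concerns chromatin regulation in vagal neural crest, although the record does not state the delivery method.
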