Features (pLannotate 1.2.2; 13 found; start..end, strand, type, name):
      1..49      +  polyA_signal   poly(A) signal: synthetic polyadenylation signal
     63..154     +  misc_feature   pause site: RNA polymerase II transcriptional pause signal from the human α2 globin gene
    821..966     +  promoter       HSV TK promoter: herpes simplex virus thymidine kinase promoter
   1044..1176    +  intron         chimeric intron: chimera between introns from human β-globin and immunoglobulin heavy chain genes
   1236..1952    +  CDS            Citrine: Citrine is a basic (constitutively fluorescent) yellow fluorescent protein published in 2001, derived from Aequorea victoria. It has moderate acid sensitivity.
   2124..2245    -  polyA_signal   SV40 poly(A) signal: SV40 polyadenylation signal
   2268..2336    -  CDS            large T antigen (fragment): large T antigen from SV40 (simian virus 40)
   2352..2484    +  CDS            TcR (fragment): tetracycline efflux protein; tet; confers resistance to tetracycline
   2664..3252    -  rep_origin     ori: high-copy-number ColE1/pMB1/pBR322/pUC origin of replication
   3423..4283    -  CDS            AmpR: β-lactamase; bla; confers resistance to ampicillin, carbenicillin, and related antibiotics
   4284..4388    -  promoter       AmpR promoter: bla
   4415..4843    +  rep_origin     f1 ori (sequence partly withheld): f1 bacteriophage origin of replication; arrow indicates direction of (+) strand synthesis
   4875..4942    -  CDS            lacZα (fragment): LacZα fragment of β-galactosidase; lacZ fragment
>Addgene plasmid #127770 | pTK-EdnrbE2-Citrine | depositor full sequence | sequence record 244933 | pTK-EdnrbE2-Citrine sequence 5000 bps
AATAAAATATCTTTATTTTCATTACATCTGTGTGTTGGTTTTTTGTGTGAATCGATAGTACTAACATACG
CTCTCCATCAAAACAAAACGAAACAAAACAAACTAGCAAAATAGGCTGTCCCCAGTGCAAGTGCAGGTGC
CAGAACATTTCTCTATCGATAGGTACCGAGCTCGAGTTGTTGCTTGTAGGACCGCTCAAGTGCTTGCAGC
TCACAATTACCCTGCTGGCAGTTGTAACCGCCGCACTAGGACTAAGTCGCTTGTGTCTTGTCATTACAAT
GCTTCCTTTTGTCCGATGGCTGCAAATGCTTGACAGTCATTAGAAAGTCATCCAAGGAAATACTTCCTTT
CCATGTACAAGATGCTTGTAGTGGATTTTTAACACTGAACTTTCTCAGTAACTCAGATAGCATTAGCAAA
AGAATAGTTTCTTACAGCCTGCCTCTGCCCTTAAGGTTCTTTTATAAAGAGAACAGAAGCTCTTTGTTGT
TACTCCTTCACACGTTATTAACAGAGGTTTAACAGAAAGAAGAGGGGCTTGTTATAGTCCGCTGCAATTT
GTCTTTTTCAGTTCATTCGGATCTCCATCATGTCCAACCAGAAGACGGATTAACCCAGATCCAGGGTGGC
TGCTTCCATACTAAACAGAAAATGAATTTTAAAAAGTCAGACAGTGTAATCTCTCTCTGCCAAGAACCGG
CTAGCCCGGGCTCGAGATCTGCGATCTAAGTAAGCTTGCTGCTTCATCCCCGTGGCCCGTTGCTCGCGTT
TGCTGGCGGTGTCCCCGGAAGAAATATATTTGCATGTCTTTAGTTCTATGATGACACAAACCCCGCCCAG
CGTCTTGTCATTGGCGAATTCGAACACGCAGATGCAGTCGGGGCGGCGCGGTCCCAGGTCCACTTCGCAT
ATTAAGGTGACGCGTGTGGCCTCGAACACCGAGCGACCCTGCAGCGACCCGCTTAACAGCGTCAACAGCG
TGCCGCAGATCCCAAGCTTGCGGCCGCTTAAGCTGCAGAAGTTGGTCGTGAGGCACTGGGCAGGTAAGTA
TCAAGGTTACAAGACAGGTTTAAGGAGACCAATAGAAACTGGGCTTGTCGAGACAGAGAAGACTCTTGCG
TTTCTGATAGGCACCTATTGGTCTTACTGACATCCACTTTGCCTTTCTCTCCACAGGTGTCCACTCCCAG
GTTCAATACAGCTCTTAAGCGGCCGCAAGCTAGCTTGCCGCCACCATGGTGAGCAAGGGCGAGGAGCTGT
TCACCGGGGTGGTGCCCATCCTGGTCGAGCTGGACGGCGACGTAAACGGCCACAAGTTCAGCGTGTCCGG
CGAGGGCGAGGGCGATGCCACCTACGGCAAGCTGACCCTGAAGTTCATCTGCACCACCGGCAAGCTGCCC
GTGCCCTGGCCCACCCTCGTGACCACCTTCGGCTACGGCCTGATGTGCTTCGCCCGCTACCCCGACCACA
TGAAGCAGCACGACTTCTTCAAGTCCGCCATGCCCGAAGGCTACGTCCAGGAGCGCACCATCTTCTTCAA
GGACGACGGCAACTACAAGACCCGCGCCGAGGTGAAGTTCGAGGGCGACACCCTGGTGAACCGCATCGAG
CTGAAGGGCATCGACTTCAAGGAGGACGGCAACATCCTGGGGCACAAGCTGGAGTACAACTACAACAGCC
ACAACGTCTATATCATGGCCGACAAGCAGAAGAACGGCATCAAGGTGAACTTCAAGATCCGCCACAACAT
CGAGGACGGCAGCGTGCAGCTCGCCGACCACTACCAGCAGAACACCCCCATCGGCGACGGCCCCGTGCTG
CTGCCCGACAACCACTACCTGAGCTACCAGTCCGCCCTGAGCAAAGACCCCAACGAGAAGCGCGATCACA
TGGTCCTGCTGGAGTTCGTGACCGCCGCCGGGATCACTCTCGGCATGGACGAGCTGTACAAGTGAGCCTC
TAGACTCCCTCAGCGGCGCGCCTGGTGTTCCTCGAGATCGGAGTCCTAAATCGACTGCCTTAGCGGTAGG
ACAGTAGATCAGTCAGCGACGTGACGAACCCTCGCAGGATCAAGATCTCACGTGTCTAGAGTCGGGGCGG
CCGGCCGCTTCGAGCAGACATGATAAGATACATTGATGAGTTTGGACAAACCACAACTAGAATGCAGTGA
AAAAAATGCTTTATTTGTGAAATTTGTGATGCTATTGCTTTATTTGTAACCATTATAAGCTGCAATAAAC
AAGTTAACAACAACAATTGCATTCATTTTATGTTTCAGGTTCAGGGGGAGGTGTGGGAGGTTTTTTAAAG
CAAGTAAAACCTCTACAAATGTGGTAAAATCGATAAGGATCCGTCGACCGATGCCCTTGAGAGCCTTCAA
CCCAGTCAGCTCCTTCCGGTGGGCGCGGGGCATGACTATCGTCGCCGCACTTATGACTGTCTTCTTTATC
ATGCAACTCGTAGGACAGGTGCCGGCAGCGCTCTTCCGCTTCCTCGCTCACTGACTCGCTGCGCTCGGTC
GTTCGGCTGCGGCGAGCGGTATCAGCTCACTCAAAGGCGGTAATACGGTTATCCACAGAATCAGGGGATA
ACGCAGGAAAGAACATGTGAGCAAAAGGCCAGCAAAAGGCCAGGAACCGTAAAAAGGCCGCGTTGCTGGC
GTTTTTCCATAGGCTCCGCCCCCCTGACGAGCATCACAAAAATCGACGCTCAAGTCAGAGGTGGCGAAAC
CCGACAGGACTATAAAGATACCAGGCGTTTCCCCCTGGAAGCTCCCTCGTGCGCTCTCCTGTTCCGACCC
TGCCGCTTACCGGATACCTGTCCGCCTTTCTCCCTTCGGGAAGCGTGGCGCTTTCTCAATGCTCACGCTG
TAGGTATCTCAGTTCGGTGTAGGTCGTTCGCTCCAAGCTGGGCTGTGTGCACGAACCCCCCGTTCAGCCC
GACCGCTGCGCCTTATCCGGTAACTATCGTCTTGAGTCCAACCCGGTAAGACACGACTTATCGCCACTGG
CAGCAGCCACTGGTAACAGGATTAGCAGAGCGAGGTATGTAGGCGGTGCTACAGAGTTCTTGAAGTGGTG
GCCTAACTACGGCTACACTAGAAGGACAGTATTTGGTATCTGCGCTCTGCTGAAGCCAGTTACCTTCGGA
AAAAGAGTTGGTAGCTCTTGATCCGGCAAACAAACCACCGCTGGTAGCGGTGGTTTTTTTGTTTGCAAGC
AGCAGATTACGCGCAGAAAAAAAGGATCTCAAGAAGATCCTTTGATCTTTTCTACGGGGTCTGACGCTCA
GTGGAACGAAAACTCACGTTAAGGGATTTTGGTCATGAGATTATCAAAAAGGATCTTCACCTAGATCCTT
TTAAATTAAAAATGAAGTTTTAAATCAATCTAAAGTATATATGAGTAAACTTGGTCTGACAGTTACCAAT
GCTTAATCAGTGAGGCACCTATCTCAGCGATCTGTCTATTTCGTTCATCCATAGTTGCCTGACTCCCCGT
CGTGTAGATAACTACGATACGGGAGGGCTTACCATCTGGCCCCAGTGCTGCAATGATACCGCGAGACCCA
CGCTCACCGGCTCCAGATTTATCAGCAATAAACCAGCCAGCCGGAAGGGCCGAGCGCAGAAGTGGTCCTG
CAACTTTATCCGCCTCCATCCAGTCTATTAATTGTTGCCGGGAAGCTAGAGTAAGTAGTTCGCCAGTTAA
TAGTTTGCGCAACGTTGTTGCCATTGCTACAGGCATCGTGGTGTCACGCTCGTCGTTTGGTATGGCTTCA
TTCAGCTCCGGTTCCCAACGATCAAGGCGAGTTACATGATCCCCCATGTTGTGCAAAAAAGCGGTTAGCT
CCTTCGGTCCTCCGATCGTTGTCAGAAGTAAGTTGGCCGCAGTGTTATCACTCATGGTTATGGCAGCACT
GCATAATTCTCTTACTGTCATGCCATCCGTAAGATGCTTTTCTGTGACTGGTGAGTACTCAACCAAGTCA
TTCTGAGAATAGTGTATGCGGCGACCGAGTTGCTCTTGCCCGGCGTCAATACGGGATAATACCGCGCCAC
ATAGCAGAACTTTAAAAGTGCTCATCATTGGAAAACGTTCTTCGGGGCGAAAACTCTCAAGGATCTTACC
GCTGTTGAGATCCAGTTCGATGTAACCCACTCGTGCACCCAACTGATCTTCAGCATCTTTTACTTTCACC
AGCGTTTCTGGGTGAGCAAAAACAGGAAGGCAAAATGCCGCAAAAAAGGGAATAAGGGCGACACGGAAAT
GTTGAATACTCATACTCTTCCTTTTTCAATATTATTGAAGCATTTATCAGGGTTATTGTCTCATGAGCGG
ATACATATTTGAATGTATTTAGAAAAATAAACAAATAGGGGTTCCGCGCACATTTCCCCGAAAAGTGCCA
CCTG
[124 nt withheld, positions 4415-4538]
C
[91 nt withheld, positions 4540-4630]
A
[49 nt withheld, positions 4632-4680]
CCTTTGACGTTGGAGTCCACGTTCTTT
[37 nt withheld, positions 4708-4744]
ACCCTATCTCGGTCTATTCTTTTGATTTATAAGGGATTTTGCCGATTTCGGCCTATTGGTTAAAAAATGA
GCTGATTTAACAAAAATTTAACGCGAATTTTAACAAAATATTAACGCTTACAATTTGCCATTCGCCATTC
AGGCTGCGCAACTGTTGGGAAGGGCGATCGGTGCGGGCCTCTTCGCTATTACGCCAGCCCAAGCTACCAT
GATAAGTAAGTAATATTAAGGTACGGGAGGTACTTGGAGCGGCCGC
