Features (pLannotate 1.2.2; 14 found; start..end, strand, type, name):
     53..198     +  promoter       HSV TK promoter: herpes simplex virus thymidine kinase promoter
    276..408     +  intron         chimeric intron: chimera between introns from human β-globin and immunoglobulin heavy chain genes
    468..1184    +  CDS            Citrine: Citrine is a basic (constitutively fluorescent) yellow fluorescent protein published in 2001, derived from Aequorea victoria. It has moderate acid sensitivity.
   1356..1477    -  polyA_signal   SV40 poly(A) signal: SV40 polyadenylation signal
   1500..1568    -  CDS            large T antigen (fragment): large T antigen from SV40 (simian virus 40)
   1584..1716    +  CDS            TcR (fragment): tetracycline efflux protein; tet; confers resistance to tetracycline
   1896..2484    -  rep_origin     ori: high-copy-number ColE1/pMB1/pBR322/pUC origin of replication
   2655..3515    -  CDS            AmpR: β-lactamase; bla; confers resistance to ampicillin, carbenicillin, and related antibiotics
   3516..3620    -  promoter       AmpR promoter: bla
   3647..4075    +  rep_origin     f1 ori (sequence partly withheld): f1 bacteriophage origin of replication; arrow indicates direction of (+) strand synthesis
   4107..4174    -  CDS            lacZα (fragment): LacZα fragment of β-galactosidase; lacZ fragment
   4233..4281    +  polyA_signal   poly(A) signal: synthetic polyadenylation signal
   4295..4386    +  misc_feature   pause site: RNA polymerase II transcriptional pause signal from the human α2 globin gene
   4977..5007    +  promoter       HSV TK promoter (fragment): herpes simplex virus thymidine kinase promoter
>Addgene plasmid #127770 | pTK-EdnrbE2-Citrine | addgene full sequence | sequence record 249189 | Addgene NGS Result
TTTGCTGGCGGTGTCCCCGGAAGAAATATATTTGCATGTCTTTAGTTCTATGATGACACAAACCCCGCCC
AGCGTCTTGTCATTGGCGAATTCGAACACGCAGATGCAGTCGGGGCGGCGCGGTCCCAGGTCCACTTCGC
ATATTAAGGTGACGCGTGTGGCCTCGAACACCGAGCGACCCTGCAGCGACCCGCTTAACAGCGTCAACAG
CGTGCCGCAGATCCCAAGCTTGCGGCCGCTTAAGCTGCAGAAGTTGGTCGTGAGGCACTGGGCAGGTAAG
TATCAAGGTTACAAGACAGGTTTAAGGAGACCAATAGAAACTGGGCTTGTCGAGACAGAGAAGACTCTTG
CGTTTCTGATAGGCACCTATTGGTCTTACTGACATCCACTTTGCCTTTCTCTCCACAGGTGTCCACTCCC
AGGTTCAATACAGCTCTTAAGCGGCCGCAAGCTAGCTTGCCGCCACCATGGTGAGCAAGGGCGAGGAGCT
GTTCACCGGGGTGGTGCCCATCCTGGTCGAGCTGGACGGCGACGTAAACGGCCACAAGTTCAGCGTGTCC
GGCGAGGGCGAGGGCGATGCCACCTACGGCAAGCTGACCCTGAAGTTCATCTGCACCACCGGCAAGCTGC
CCGTGCCCTGGCCCACCCTCGTGACCACCTTCGGCTACGGCCTGATGTGCTTCGCCCGCTACCCCGACCA
CATGAAGCAGCACGACTTCTTCAAGTCCGCCATGCCCGAAGGCTACGTCCAGGAGCGCACCATCTTCTTC
AAGGACGACGGCAACTACAAGACCCGCGCCGAGGTGAAGTTCGAGGGCGACACCCTGGTGAACCGCATCG
AGCTGAAGGGCATCGACTTCAAGGAGGACGGCAACATCCTGGGGCACAAGCTGGAGTACAACTACAACAG
CCACAACGTCTATATCATGGCCGACAAGCAGAAGAACGGCATCAAGGTGAACTTCAAGATCCGCCACAAC
ATCGAGGACGGCAGCGTGCAGCTCGCCGACCACTACCAGCAGAACACCCCCATCGGCGACGGCCCCGTGC
TGCTGCCCGACAACCACTACCTGAGCTACCAGTCCGCCCTGAGCAAAGACCCCAACGAGAAGCGCGATCA
CATGGTCCTGCTGGAGTTCGTGACCGCCGCCGGGATCACTCTCGGCATGGACGAGCTGTACAAGTGAGCC
TCTAGACTCCCTCAGCGGCGCGCCTGGTGTTCCTCGAGATCGGAGTCCTAAATCGACTGCCTTAGCGGTA
GGACAGTAGATCAGTCAGCGACGTGACGAACCCTCGCAGGATCAAGATCCCACGTGTCTAGAGTCGGGGC
GGCCGGCCGCTTCGAGCAGACATGATAAGATACATTGATGAGTTTGGACAAACCACAACTAGAATGCAGT
GAAAAAAATGCTTTATTTGTGAAATTTGTGATGCTATTGCTTTATTTGTAACCATTATAAGCTGCAATAA
ACAAGTTAACAACAACAATTGCATTCATTTTATGTTTCAGGTTCAGGGGGAGGTGTGGGAGGTTTTTTAA
AGCAAGTAAAACCTCTACAAATGTGGTAAAATCGATAAGGATCCGTCGACCGATGCCCTTGAGAGCCTTC
AACCCAGTCAGCTCCTTCCGGTGGGCGCGGGGCATGACTATCGTCGCCGCACTTATGACTGTCTTCTTTA
TCATGCAACTCGTAGGACAGGTGCCGGCAGCGCTCTTCCGCTTCCTCGCTCACTGACTCGCTGCGCTCGG
TCGTTCGGCTGCGGCGAGCGGTATCAGCTCACTCAAAGGCGGTAATACGGTTATCCACAGAATCAGGGGA
TAACGCAGGAAAGAACATGTGAGCAAAAGGCCAGCAAAAGGCCAGGAACCGTAAAAAGGCCGCGTTGCTG
GCGTTTTTCCATAGGCTCCGCCCCCCTGACGAGCATCACAAAAATCGACGCTCAAGTCAGAGGTGGCGAA
ACCCGACAGGACTATAAAGATACCAGGCGTTTCCCCCTGGAAGCTCCCTCGTGCGCTCTCCTGTTCCGAC
CCTGCCGCTTACCGGATACCTGTCCGCCTTTCTCCCTTCGGGAAGCGTGGCGCTTTCTCATAGCTCACGC
TGTAGGTATCTCAGTTCGGTGTAGGTCGTTCGCTCCAAGCTGGGCTGTGTGCACGAACCCCCCGTTCAGC
CCGACCGCTGCGCCTTATCCGGTAACTATCGTCTTGAGTCCAACCCGGTAAGACACGACTTATCGCCACT
GGCAGCAGCCACTGGTAACAGGATTAGCAGAGCGAGGTATGTAGGCGGTGCTACAGAGTTCTTGAAGTGG
TGGCCTAACTACGGCTACACTAGAAGAACAGTATTTGGTATCTGCGCTCTGCTGAAGCCAGTTACCTTCG
GAAAAAGAGTTGGTAGCTCTTGATCCGGCAAACAAACCACCGCTGGTAGCGGTGGTTTTTTTGTTTGCAA
GCAGCAGATTACGCGCAGAAAAAAAGGATCTCAAGAAGATCCTTTGATCTTTTCTACGGGGTCTGACGCT
CAGTGGAACGAAAACTCACGTTAAGGGATTTTGGTCATGAGATTATCAAAAAGGATCTTCACCTAGATCC
TTTTAAATTAAAAATGAAGTTTTAAATCAATCTAAAGTATATATGAGTAAACTTGGTCTGACAGTTACCA
ATGCTTAATCAGTGAGGCACCTATCTCAGCGATCTGTCTATTTCGTTCATCCATAGTTGCCTGACTCCCC
GTCGTGTAGATAACTACGATACGGGAGGGCTTACCATCTGGCCCCAGTGCTGCAATGATACCGCGAGACC
CACGCTCACCGGCTCCAGATTTATCAGCAATAAACCAGCCAGCCGGAAGGGCCGAGCGCAGAAGTGGTCC
TGCAACTTTATCCGCCTCCATCCAGTCTATTAATTGTTGCCGGGAAGCTAGAGTAAGTAGTTCGCCAGTT
AATAGTTTGCGCAACGTTGTTGCCATTGCTACAGGCATCGTGGTGTCACGCTCGTCGTTTGGTATGGCTT
CATTCAGCTCCGGTTCCCAACGATCAAGGCGAGTTACATGATCCCCCATGTTGTGCAAAAAAGCGGTTAG
CTCCTTCGGTCCTCCGATCGTTGTCAGAAGTAAGTTGGCCGCAGTGTTATCACTCATGGTTATGGCAGCA
CTGCATAATTCTCTTACTGTCATGCCATCCGTAAGATGCTTTTCTGTGACTGGTGAGTACTCAACCAAGT
CATTCTGAGAATAGTGTATGCGGCGACCGAGTTGCTCTTGCCCGGCGTCAATACGGGATAATACCGCGCC
ACATAGCAGAACTTTAAAAGTGCTCATCATTGGAAAACGTTCTTCGGGGCGAAAACTCTCAAGGATCTTA
CCGCTGTTGAGATCCAGTTCGATGTAACCCACTCGTGCACCCAACTGATCTTCAGCATCTTTTACTTTCA
CCAGCGTTTCTGGGTGAGCAAAAACAGGAAGGCAAAATGCCGCAAAAAAGGGAATAAGGGCGACACGGAA
ATGTTGAATACTCATACTCTTCCTTTTTCAATATTATTGAAGCATTTATCAGGGTTATTGTCTCATGAGC
GGATACATATTTGAATGTATTTAGAAAAATAAACAAATAGGGGTTCCGCGCACATTTCCCCGAAAAGTGC
CACCTG
[124 nt withheld, positions 3647-3770]
C
[91 nt withheld, positions 3772-3862]
A
[49 nt withheld, positions 3864-3912]
CCTTTGACGTTGGAGTCCACGTTCTTT
[37 nt withheld, positions 3940-3976]
ACCCTATCTCGGTCTATTCTTTTGATTTATAAGGGATTTTGCCGATTTCGGCCTATTGGTTAAAAAATGA
GCTGATTTAACAAAAATTTAACGCGAATTTTAACAAAATATTAACGCTTACAATTTGCCATTCGCCATTC
AGGCTGCGCAACTGTTGGGAAGGGCGATCGGTGCGGGCCTCTTCGCTATTACGCCAGCCCAAGCTACCAT
GATAAGTAAGTAATATTAAGGTACGGGAGGTACTTGGAGCGGCCGCAATAAAATATCTTTATTTTCATTA
CATCTGTGTGTTGGTTTTTTGTGTGAATCGATAGTACTAACATACGCTCTCCATCAAAACAAAACGAAAC
AAAACAAACTAGCAAAATAGGCTGTCCCCAGTGCAAGTGCAGGTGCCAGAACATTTCTCTATCGATAGGT
ACCGAGCTCGAGTTGCCAGTGCTTGTAGGACCGCTCAAGTGCTTGCAGCTCACAATTACCCTGCTGGCAG
TTGTAACCGCCGCACTAGGACTAAGTCGCTTGTGTCTTGTCATTACAATGCTTCCTTTTGTCCGATGGCT
GCAAATGCTTGACAGTCATTAGAAAGTCATCCAAGGAAATACTTCCTTTCCATGTACAAGATGCTTGTAG
TGGATTTTTAACACTGAGCTTTCTCAGTAACTCAGATAGCATTAGCAAAAGAATAGTTTCTTACAGCCTG
CCTCTGCCCTTAAGGTTCTTTTATAAAGAGAACAGAAGCTCTTTGTTGTTACTCCTTCACACGTTATTAA
CAGAGGTTTAACAGAAAGAAGAGGGGCTTGTTATAGTCCGCTGCAATTTGTCTTTTTCAGTTCATTCGGA
TCTCCATCATGTCCAACCAGAAGACGGATTAACCCAGATCCAGGGTGGCTGCTTCCATACTAAACAGAAA
ATGAATTTTAAAAAGTCAGACAGTGTAATCTCTCTCTGCCAAGAACCTGTTGGCTAGCCCGGGCTCGAGA
TCTGCGATCTAAGTAAGCTTGCTGCTTCATCCCCGTGGCCCGTTGCTCGCG
